>Addgene plasmid #139390 | pMT450 | addgene full sequence | sequence record 313840 | Addgene NGS Result
CAATTTTTTTGGGCGGGGCCGCCCAAAAAAATCCTAGCACCCTGCAGGGTCTCCCGCTTTACAAAGAAAA
TTCGACAAACTGTTATTTTTCTATCTATTTAAATGTACACCCGTTTGTTTACTTTACTTTAGTTATGTAC
CTTTGTCGGCAATGTACACCCGAAAGTTTACTTTCAAAGATAATTAAGTTAAGGGTTTTAGAGCTAGAAA
TAGCAAGTTAAAATAAGGCTAGTCCGTTATCAACTTGAAAAAGTGGCACCGAGTCGGTGCTTTTTTTGGA
TCCCTCGGTACCAAATTCCAGAAAAGAGACGCTGAAAAGCGTCTTTTTTCGTTTTGGTCCGCGGTGGCTG
CTGTCATAGGCCGGTTGTCCGGTAGTCCGGATGATTTAAGGAAGATTTCTCTTCTTTTTTCACTTTCTCC
GAACAACCTCCACCTTAACTTAATTATCTTTGCAGTAGCTGTCACCGGATGTGCTTTCCGGTCTGATGAG
TCCGTGAGGACGAAACAGCCTCTACAAATAATTTTGTTTAACGCATTTTAAAATAAAATAAATTATTTAT
TTAATTAAACGAATATGGTTTTTACTCTGGAAGATTTTGTTGGCGATTGGCGTCAGACCGCGGGTTATAA
TTTGGATCAAGTCCTGGAACAGGGTGGCGTAAGCTCTCTGTTCCAGAACCTGGGTGTGAGCGTGACGCCG
ATTCAGCGCATCGTTCTGTCCGGCGAGAACGGTCTGAAAATTGATATTCATGTGATCATCCCGTACGAAG
GCCTGAGCGGTGACCAAATGGGTCAAATCGAGAAAATCTTTAAAGTCGTCTACCCAGTTGACGATCACCA
CTTCAAGGTTATCTTGCATTACGGTACGCTGGTGATTGATGGTGTGACCCCGAATATGATTGACTATTTC
GGCCGTCCGTATGAAGGCATTGCCGTTTTTGACGGTAAAAAGATCACCGTCACCGGTACCCTGTGGAATG
GCAATAAGATTATTGACGAGCGTCTGATTAACCCGGACGGCAGCCTGCTGTTCCGCGTGACCATCAACGG
TGTCACGGGTTGGCGTCTGTGCGAGCGCATCCTGGCATAATGAACTGGGATCCCTCGGTACCAAATTTTC
GAAAAAAGACGCTGAAAAGCGTCTTTTTTCGTTTTGGTCCGCGGCCGCCGGCCGCTGATCTGGAAGAAGC
AATGAAAGCTGCTGTTAAGTCTCCGAATCAGGTATTGTTCCTGACAGGTGTATTCCCATCCGGTAAACGC
GGATACTTTGCAGTTGATCTGACTCAGGAATAAATTATAAATTAAGGTAAGAAGATTGTAGGATAAGCTA
ATGAAATAGAAAAAGGATGCCGTCACACAACTTGTCGGCATTCTTTTTTGTTTTATTAGTTGAAAATATA
GTGAAAAAGTTGCCTAAATATGTATGTTAACAAATTATTTGTCGTAACTTTGCACTCCAAATCTGTTTTT
AACATATGGCACTAATGCAGAAAAAATTGACTCGTTCTCAGCAGAAACACTTGGACATCATCAACGCTGC
TAAAGAAGAATTCATCGAATTCGGTTTCTTGGCTGCTAACATGGACCGTATCACTTCTTCTGCTGAAGTA
TCTAAACGTACTTTGTACCGTCACTTCGAATCTAAAGAAGTATTGTTCGAATCTGTATTGACTATCATCA
ACGACTCTGTAAACGAATCTATCTCTTACCACTTCGACCCGAACAAATCTACTGAAGAACAGTTGACTGA
AATCGCTTACAAAGAAATCGACGTATTGTACAAAACTTACGGTATCGCTTTGGCTCGTACTATCGTAATG
GAATTCTTGCGTCAGCCGGAAATGGCTAAAACTTTGATCCAGAACATCTACTCTATCCGTGCTATCACTC
AGTGGTTCCGTTCTGCTATCGAAGCTAAACGTTTGAAAGACGCTGACCCGAAATTGATGACTGACGTATA
CGTATCTTTGTTCCAGGGTTTGTTCTTCTGGCCGCAGGTAATGCACTTGGACTTGGAACCGCACGGTGAA
GAATTGTCTCAGAAAATCGAAACTTTGACTACTATCTTCTTGCAGTCTTACGGTGTAGCTGAATAACAAT
GAATGGGCTTTCCTCGGTACCAAATTCCAGAAAAGAGGCCTCCCGAAAGGGGGGCCTTTTTTCGTTTTGG
TCCCTAATTGCCTATCTTCCAGTGATGGAACAGCATTTGTGCATTGGCTGCAACAATCAGCCTTACTTGT
GCCTGTTCTATTTCCGAACCGACCGCTTGTATGAATGCATCAAAATTCGTTTTCTCTACGTTGGATTCCT
TGTTGCTCATATTGTGATGATAATTTCTACAAATATAGTCATTGGTAACTATCTATGAAACTGTTTGATA
CTTTTATCAGTCCAGTAGTTTTACAAGGTCTTTCTTCATTTCTTCGTCAATATCCCTGTATCGTCTGAAA
GCTTTGCTTCCCTCCTTGTGTCCCGACAGTGCGGAAACAAGGTTCGGGTCTTTCACTTTTTTATAGATAT
TGCCGATAAACGTACGTCTTGCCAGATGGCTGCTTGCCACTTCATAAATAGGTCGTTTGATTTCGTTGTG
CGTCAACGGGTCTAAGATTGTTACGATGCGGTCAACTCCAGCTAATTTGAATATCTTTTTTATGGCATCA
TTGTACTTTTGCTCGGATATGAACGGCAACAGTTTTCCCTCATATTCTTTGTAGCGTTCAAGGATTTCTT
TCGCTTTGTCGTTAAGTGGAACACGTACCGTAACCGGATTCCCCTCTTTGGTTTTCTTGGGAATATATTC
TATGGCTTCATTGACCACATTTAGTTTGGTCATTCGGTACAGGTCGCTCACCCTGCATCCTATCAGTGTC
TGAAATATGAATATATCCCTCTGTATTGCCAGTTGTGGGGTGGCAGAAAGGTCTGCATTAAAAATCCTGT
CCCTTTCTTCGAGTGTTATATAATAAGGTGTACCATATGTACACTCCTCTATCGGAAACTTGTCGAAAGG
TCTGTTTGTGGTGCGTTTGTTATCGAAGCACCACAGGAAGAATGTGCGTATTCTTGAAAAACAGTCTATC
AGCGTGTTTTTGCTTCTGGGCTGTGGTGTCCTCTTTTCGGGAATGGCTTCATAAATGCTCGGGTAAAGTT
CATAATACTGGTATTCGTTCTGAAAGAAATCCCACATATCCCGAAGCGTGTCAGGTGTTACCAAATCCAC
ATCAAGGATAAAGCCCTTTTGTCCTCTCTTTGTAGCCCTTACATATAGTTCATAACGCAGTAAGGCTCTT
TTGACAACCCGGAAATTTTTCTTTCGTACTTCCGACAAAGGGTGCTTGTTTAGAAATTCATCGAATAGTT
CTCCAATGGTAGGCTTGATAACCACTTCCTCCGGCAAAAAATATTTTTCAGGATGGTAAAATTTATCAAG
TGTTGTTTTTAGCCATTCTTTGTCTATTGCTTCCTTTTCTTGTTGATATACCTTCTCGATATAGGTTTTC
AACTGGCGTATCTCTTCATTTATATGGGTACGCATTTCTTCATTGCAGACAGCTTTCGTTTTTACACATT
CGTCTTTATCATCCCATAGATTGGGATTGATGGCTAACTGAGTAGGAGCAACGGAGTCTAACTGCCTTCC
GTTTCTAAAACGGACATAGATTGTAGCCATGGATTCTGTATCATATCGTTTGGCTGCTTTTTTAATGATA
AAGGTTACTTTCATAGACTTTCAGGTTGAATTTTACTCTGCTGCAAATATAAATATTTTCCCCAGCATTT
TCCCCACATCTGCTAAATATTTTGCAATTCGATTAAACTTGGATTAAAATTTAATAGGATTATAACATAT
TGAAATACAGTGTAATTGTGGCGTTTTTCCGCATTTTTCTTTTTACCCACATTTTCCCCACTTTAATTAT
TTCAAATGCGGGGTCTGGGTACAAGAAAGAAAGCTAAGTATTTGATAGTTCAATACTTAGCTTTTTCTTT
TGCTTGAATTTTCCCCACATTTTCCCCACACGTGCAAAAAATATAGCAGTAAGTCATTATTTCTTTTGGT
TGAACGTAGAGAGTAGCGATATTAAAAGAATCCGATGAGAAAAGACTAATATTTATCTATCCATTCAGTT
TGATTTCTCAGGACTTTACATCGTCCTGAAAGTATTTGTTGGTACCGAGGACGCGTAAACATTTACAGTT
GCATGTGGCCTATTGTTTTTAGCCGTTAAATATTTTATAACTATTAAATAGCGATACAAATTGTTCGAAA
CTAATATTGTTTATATCATATATTCTCGCATGTTTTAAAGCTTTATTAAATTGATTTTTTGTAAACAGTT
TTTCGTACTCTTTGTTAACCCATTTCATTACAAAAGTTTCATATTTTTTTCTCTCTTTAAATGCCATTTT
TGCTGGCTTTCTTTTTAATACAATTAATGTGCTATCCACTTTAGGTTTTGGATGGAAATAATACCTAGGA
ATTTTTGCTAATATAGAAATATCTACCTCTGCCATTAACAGCAATGCTAGTGATCTGTTTGTATCTAATA
ACATTTTAGCAAAACCATATTCCACTATTAAATAACTTATTGTGGCTGAACTTTCAAAAACAATTTTTCG
AATTATATTTGTGCTTATGTTGTAAGGTATGCTGCCAAATATTTTATATGGATTGTGGCTAGGAAATGTA
AATTTCAGTATATCATCATTTACTATTTGATAGTTAGGATAATTTAAGAGCTTATTACGAGTTACCTCAC
ATAATTTAGAATCAATTTCTATCGCCGTTACAAAATTACATCTCTTTACCAATCCAGCAGTAAAATGACC
TTTCCCTGCACCTATTTCAAAGATGTTATCTTTTTCATCTAAACTTATGCAATTCATTATTTTTTCTATG
TGATATTTTGAAGTAATAAAATTTTGACTATCTTTTATATTTACTTTGTTCATTATAACCTCTCCTTAAT
TTATTGCATCTCTTTTCGAATATTTATGTTTTTTGAGAAAAGAACGTACTCATGGTTCATCCCGATATGC
GTATCGGTCTGTATATCAGCAACTTTCTATGTGTTTCAACTACAATAGTCATCTATTCTCATCTTTCTGA
GTCCACCCCCTGCAAAGCCCCTCTTTACGACATAAAAATTCGGTCGGAAAAGGTATGCAAAAGATGTTTC
TCTCTTTAAGAGAAACTCTTCGGGATGCAAAAATATGAAAATAACTCCAATTCACCAAATTATATAGCGA
CTTTTTTACAAAATGCTAAAATTTGTTGATTTCCGTCAAGCAATTGTTGAGCAAAAATGTCTTTTACGAT
AAAATGATACCTCAATATCAACTGTTTAGCAAAACGATATTTCTCTTAAAGAGAGAAACACCTTTTTGTT
CACCAATCCCCGACTTTTAATCCCGCGGCCATGATTGAAAAAGGAAGAGTATGAGTATTCAACATTTCCG
TGTCGCCCTTATTCCCTTTTTTGCGGCATTTTGCCTTCCTGTTTTTGCTCACCCAGAAACGCTGGTGAAA
GTAAAAGATGCTGAAGATCAGTTGGGTGCACGAGTGGGTTACATCGAACTGGATCTCAACAGCGGTAAGA
TCCTTGAGAGTTTTCGCCCCGAAGAACGTTTTCCAATGATGAGCACTTTTAAAGTTCTGCTATGTGGCGC
GGTATTATCCCGTATTGACGCCGGGCAAGAGCAACTCGGTCGCCGCATACACTATTCTCAGAATGACTTG
GTTGAGTACTCACCAGTCACAGAAAAGCATCTTACGGATGGCATGACAGTAAGAGAATTATGCAGTGCTG
CCATAACCATGAGTGATAACACTGCGGCCAACTTACTTCTGACAACGATCGGAGGACCGAAGGAGCTAAC
CGCTTTTTTGCACAACATGGGGGATCATGTAACTCGCCTTGATCGTTGGGAACCGGAGCTGAATGAAGCC
ATACCAAACGACGAGCGTGACACCACGATGCCTGTAGCAATGGCAACAACGTTGCGCAAACTATTAACTG
GCGAACTACTTACTCTAGCTTCCCGGCAACAATTAATAGACTGGATGGAGGCGGATAAAGTTGCAGGACC
ACTTCTGCGCTCGGCCCTTCCGGCTGGCTGGTTTATTGCTGATAAATCTGGAGCCGGTGAGCGTGGGTCA
CGCGGTATCATTGCAGCACTGGGGCCAGATGGTAAGCCCTCCCGTATCGTAGTTATCTACACGACGGGGA
GTCAGGCAACTATGGATGAACGAAATAGACAGATCGCTGAGATAGGTGCCTCACTGATTAAGCATTGGTA
ACTGTCAGACCAAGTTTACTCATAACGCGTCAATTCGAGGGGGATCAATTCCGTGATAGGTGGGCTGCCC
TTCCTGGTTGGCTTGGTTTCATCAGCCATCCGCTTGCCCTCATCTGTTACGCCGGCGGTAGCCGGCCAGC
CTCGCAGAGCAGGATTCCCGTTGAGCACCGCCAGGTGCGAATAAGGGACAGTGAAGAAGGAACACCCGCT
CGCGGGTGGGCCTACTTCACCTATCCTGCCCGGCTGACGCCGTTGGATACACCAAGGAAAGTCTACACGA
ACCCTTTGGCAAAATCCTGTATATCGTGCGAAAAAGGATGGATATACCGAAAAAATCGCTATAATGACCC
CGAAGCAGGGTTATGCAGCGGAAAACGGAATTGATCCGGCCACGATGCGTCCGGCGTAGAGGATCTGAAG
ATCAGCAGTTCAACCTGTTGATAGTACGTACTAAGCTCTCATGTTTCACGTACTAAGCTCTCATGTTTAA
CGTACTAAGCTCTCATGTTTAACGAACTAAACCCTCATGGCTAACGTACTAAGCTCTCATGGCTAACGTA
CTAAGCTCTCATGTTTCACGTACTAAGCTCTCATGTTTGAACAATAAAATTAATATAAATCAGCAACTTA
AATAGCCTCTAAGGTTTTAAGTTTTATAAGAAAAAAAAGAATATATAAGGCTTTTAAAGCTTTTAAGGTT
TAACGGTTGTGGACAACAAGCCAGGGATGTAACGCACTGAGAAGCCCTTAGAGCCTCTCAAAGCAATTTT
GAGTGACACAGGAACACTTAACGGCTGACATGGGAATTCCCCTCCACCGCGGTGTATTAATGCGGCTG
Features (pLannotate 1.2.2; 10 found; start..end, strand, type, name):
    195..270     +  misc_RNA       gRNA scaffold: guide RNA scaffold for the Streptococcus pyogenes CRISPR/Cas9 system
    459..508     +  misc_RNA       sTRSV HHRz: hammerhead ribozyme from the tobacco ringspot virus satellite RNA (Khvorova et al., 2003)
    545..562     +  polyA_signal   hsp70 poly(A) (fragment): polyadenlyation signal from the Drosophila melanogaster hsp70Ab gene
    569..1087    +  CDS            LUCI_OPLGR (fragment): Experimental evidence at protein level: Swiss-Prot protein existence level 1. Catalytic subunit of oplophorus-luciferin 2-monooxygenase. Oxidoreductase that converts coelenterazine (the oplophorus luciferin) to coelenteramide under emission of blue light with a maximum at 454 nm. Is also active with bisdeoxycoelenterazine. From Oplophorus gracilirostris (Luminous shrimp).
   4225..4953    -  CDS            ermC': ERM_BACIU - Experimental evidence at protein level: Swiss-Prot protein existence level 1. This protein produces a dimethylation of the adenine residue at position 2085 in 23S rRNA, resulting in reduced affinity between ribosomes and macrolide-lincosamide-streptogramin B antibiotics. From Bacillus subtilis.
   5424..5440    +  promoter       AmpR promoter (fragment): bla
   5441..6301    +  CDS            AmpR: β-lactamase; bla; confers resistance to ampicillin, carbenicillin, and related antibiotics
   6354..6399    -  CDS            traJ (fragment): oriT-recognizing protein; traJ
   6432..6541    -  oriT           oriT: incP origin of transfer
   6712..7100    +  rep_origin     R6K γ ori: γ replication origin from E. coli plasmid R6K; requires the R6K initiator protein pi for replication
