[The description below was written by a language model from this plasmid's Addgene catalogue record and pLannotate feature annotations shown in this document.]
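Description:
pMT450 is a 7,138-nt synthetic biology plasmid built on the pNBU1 backbone. It carries one of the CRISPRi-style NOT gates (NOT Gate 3) developed for genetic circuit design in the gut commensal Bacteroides thetaiotaomicron. In E. coli it replicates from the R6K γ origin, which depends on the pi initiator protein, so it is maintained at low copy in a pir-expressing host such as Pir1 under ampicillin selection (β-lactamase, AmpR). An incP oriT, flanked by a traJ fragment, allows conjugative transfer from E. coli into the recipient. An erm-type rRNA methylase gene (annotated as ermC′; ErmR in the catalogue) provides erythromycin selection there. NBU1-derived vectors generally integrate into the Bacteroides chromosome rather than replicating autonomously. However, the automated annotation leaves roughly 3 kb between the reporter and the erm gene unlabelled, so no integrase or attachment site is identified in the record.

The payload has two linked units. A bile acid-inducible promoter drives sgRNA-3, which is annotated through its Streptococcus pyogenes Cas9 guide scaffold. Downstream, the PM3 promoter drives NanoLuc, detected as an Oplophorus luciferase catalytic subunit fragment. An sTRSV hammerhead ribozyme lies upstream of the reporter and probably acts as an insulator that cleaves the 5′ leader to standardise the transcript. The short hsp70 poly(A) hit is most likely a spurious match. The gate logic is that bile acid induces sgRNA-3, which directs a dCas9 to repress PM3, so luminescence falls as the input rises. No Cas9 or dCas9 gene is annotated on this plasmid, so it is presumably supplied separately. The construct is suited to measuring the response function of this NOT gate.
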