Addgene plasmid #139390: pMT450
Purpose: Bile Acid inducible sgRNA-3 with PM3 driving Nanoluc expression (NOT Gate 3), pNBU1 backbone, AmpR, ErmR
Depositing lab: Christopher Voigt. Depositing organization: Massachusetts Institute of Technology. Publication: Genetic circuit design automation for the gut resident species Bacteroides thetaiotaomicron. Taketani M, Zhang J, Zhang S, Triassi AJ, Huang YJ, Griffith LG, Voigt CA. Nat Biotechnol. 2020 Aug;38(8):962-969. doi: 10.1038/s41587-020-0468-5. Epub 2020 Mar 30. PubMed 32231334.
Backbone
  Vector backbone: pNBU1
  Vector type: Synthetic Biology
Growth in bacteria
  Bacterial resistance: Ampicillin, 100 μg/mL
  Growth temperature: 37°C
  Growth strain: Pir1
  Copy number: Low Copy
Gene/Insert
  Gene/Insert name: Bile Acid inducible sgRNA-3 with PM3 driving Nanoluc expression (NOT Gate 3), pNBU1 backbone, AmpR, ErmR
  Promoter: Bile Acid inducible Promoter
  Cloning method: Gibson Cloning
  Sequencing primers: 5′ aacgcactgagaagccctta; 3′ tgagcaacaaggaatccaaca
Terms and licenses: Academic/Nonprofit Terms; Industry Terms: Not Available to Industry
How to cite: pMT450 was a gift from Christopher Voigt (Addgene plasmid # 139390 ; http://n2t.net/addgene:139390 ; RRID:Addgene_139390)
